>Addgene plasmid #21907 | pSicoR-mCh-empty | addgene full sequence | sequence record 246205 | Addgene NGS Result
GACATTGATTATTGACTAGTTATTAATAGTAATCAATTACGGGGTCATTAGTTCATAGCCCATATATGGA
GTTCCGCGTTACATAACTTACGGTAAATGGCCCGCCTGGCTGACCGCCCAACGACCCCCGCCCATTGACG
TCAATAATGACGTATGTTCCCATAGTAACGCCAATAGGGACTTTCCATTGACGTCAATGGGTGGAGTATT
TACGGTAAACTGCCCACTTGGCAGTACATCAAGTGTATCATATGCCAAGTACGCCCCCTATTGACGTCAA
TGACGGTAAATGGCCCGCCTGGCATTATGCCCAGTACATGACCTTATGGGACTTTCCTACTTGGCAGTAC
ATCTACGTATTAGTCATCGCTATTACCATGGTGATGCGGTTTTGGCAGTACATCAATGGGCGTGGATAGC
GGTTTGACTCACGGGGATTTCCAAGTCTCCACCCCATTGACGTCAATGGGAGTTTGTTTTGGCACCAAAA
TCAACGGGACTTTCCAAAATGTCGTAACAACTCCGCCCCATTGACGCAAATGGGCGGTAGGCGTGTACGG
TGGGAGGTCTATATAAGCAGCGCGTTTTGCCTGTACTGGGTCTCTCTGGTTAGACCAGATCTGAGCCTGG
GAGCTCTCTGGCTAACTAGGGAACCCACTGCTTAAGCCTCAATAAAGCTTGCCTTGAGTGCTTCAAGTAG
TGTGTGCCCGTCTGTTGTGTGACTCTGGTAACTAGAGATCCCTCAGACCCTTTTAGTCAGTGTGGAAAAT
CTCTAGCAGTGGCGCCCGAACAGGGACTTGAAAGCGAAAGGGAAACCAGAGGAGCTCTCTCGACGCAGGA
CTCGGCTTGCTGAAGCGCGCACGGCAAGAGGCGAGGGGCGGCGACTGGTGAGTACGCCAAAAATTTTGAC
TAGCGGAGGCTAGAAGGAGAGAGATGGGTGCGAGAGCGTCAGTATTAAGCGGGGGAGAATTAGATCGCGA
TGGGAAAAAATTCGGTTAAGGCCAGGGGGAAAGAAAAAATATAAATTAAAACATATAGTATGGGCAAGCA
GGGAGCTAGAACGATTCGCAGTTAATCCTGGCCTGTTAGAAACATCAGAAGGCTGTAGACAAATACTGGG
ACAGCTACAACCATCCCTTCAGACAGGATCAGAAGAACTTAGATCATTATATAATACAGTAGCAACCCTC
TATTGTGTGCATCAAAGGATAGAGATAAAAGACACCAAGGAAGCTTTAGACAAGATAGAGGAAGAGCAAA
ACAAAAGTAAGACCACCGCACAGCAAGCGGCCGGCCGCTGATCTTCAGACCTGGAGGAGGAGATATGAGG
GACAATTGGAGAAGTGAATTATATAAATATAAAGTAGTAAAAATTGAACCATTAGGAGTAGCACCCACCA
AGGCAAAGAGAAGAGTGGTGCAGAGAGAAAAAAGAGCAGTGGGAATAGGAGCTTTGTTCCTTGGGTTCTT
GGGAGCAGCAGGAAGCACTATGGGCGCAGCGTCAATGACGCTGACGGTACAGGCCAGACAATTATTGTCT
GGTATAGTGCAGCAGCAGAACAATTTGCTGAGGGCTATTGAGGCGCAACAGCATCTGTTGCAACTCACAG
TCTGGGGCATCAAGCAGCTCCAGGCAAGAATCCTGGCTGTGGAAAGATACCTAAAGGATCAACAGCTCCT
GGGGATTTGGGGTTGCTCTGGAAAACTCATTTGCACCACTGCTGTGCCTTGGAATGCTAGTTGGAGTAAT
AAATCTCTGGAACAGATTTGGAATCACACGACCTGGATGGAGTGGGACAGAGAAATTAACAATTACACAA
GCTTAATACACTCCTTAATTGAAGAATCGCAAAACCAGCAAGAAAAGAATGAACAAGAATTATTGGAATT
AGATAAATGGGCAAGTTTGTGGAATTGGTTTAACATAACAAATTGGCTGTGGTATATAAAATTATTCATA
ATGATAGTAGGAGGCTTGGTAGGTTTAAGAATAGTTTTTGCTGTACTTTCTATAGTGAATAGAGTTAGGC
AGGGATATTCACCATTATCGTTTCAGACCCACCTCCCAACCCCGAGGGGACCCGACAGGCCCGAAGGAAT
AGAAGAAGAAGGTGGAGAGAGAGACAGAGACAGATCCATTCGATTAGTGAACGGATCGGCACTGCGTGCG
CCAATTCTGCAGACAAATGGCAGTATTCATCCACAATTTTAAAAGAAAAGGGGGGATTGGGGGGTACAGT
GCAGGGGAAAGAATAGTAGACATAATAGCAACAGACATACAAACTAAAGAATTACAAAAACAAATTACAA
AAATTCAAAATTTTCGGGTTTATTACAGGGACAGCAGAGATCCAGTTTGGTTAGTACCGGGCCCGCTCTA
GAGATCCGACGCGCCATCTCTAGGCCCGCGCCGGCCCCCTCGCACAGACTTGTGGGAGAAGCTCGGCTAC
TCCCCTGCCCCGGTTAATTTGCATATAATATTTCCTAGTAACTATAGAGGCTTAATGTGCGATAAAAGAC
AGATAATCTGTTCTTTTTAATACTAGCTACATTTTACATGATAGGCTTGGATTTCTATAACTTCGTATAG
CATACATTATACGAAGTTATACATGTCACAAAAGGAAACTCACCCTAACTGTAAAGTAATTGTGTGTTTT
GAGACTATAAATATCCCTTGGAGAAAAGCCTTGTTAACGCGCGGTGACCCTCGAGTACTAGGATCCATTA
GGCGGCCGCGTGGATAACCGTATTACCGCCATGCATTAGTTATTAATAGTAATCAATTACGGGGTCATTA
GTTCATAGCCCATATATGGAGTTCCGCGTTACATAACTTACGGTAAATGGCCCGCCTGGCTGACCGCCCA
ACGACCCCCGCCCATTGACGTCAATAATGACGTATGTTCCCATAGTAACGCCAATAGGGACTTTCCATTG
ACGTCAATGGGTGGAGTATTTACGGTAAACTGCCCACTTGGCAGTACATCAAGTGTATCATATGCCAAGT
ACGCCCCCTATTGACGTCAATGACGGTAAATGGCCCGCCTGGCATTATGCCCAGTACATGACCTTATGGG
ACTTTCCTACTTGGCAGTACATCTACGTATTAGTCATCGCTATTACCATGGTGATGCGGTTTTGGCAGTA
CATCAATGGGCGTGGATAGCGGTTTGACTCACGGGGATTTCCAAGTCTCCACCCCATTGACGTCAATGGG
AGTTTGTTTTGGCACCAAAATCAACGGGACTTTCCAAAATGTCGTAACAACTCCGCCCCATTGACGCAAA
TGGGCGGTAGGCGTGTACGGTGGGAGGTCTATATAAGCAGAGCTGGTTTAGTGAACCGTCAGATCCGCTA
GCGCTACCGGTCGCCACCATGGTGAGCAAGGGCGAGGAGGATAACATGGCCATCATCAAGGAGTTCATGC
GCTTCAAGGTGCACATGGAGGGCTCCGTGAACGGCCACGAGTTCGAGATCGAGGGCGAGGGCGAGGGCCG
CCCCTACGAGGGCACCCAGACCGCCAAGCTGAAGGTGACCAAGGGTGGCCCCCTGCCCTTCGCCTGGGAC
ATCCTGTCCCCTCAGTTCATGTACGGCTCCAAGGCCTACGTGAAGCACCCCGCCGACATCCCCGACTACT
TGAAGCTGTCCTTCCCCGAGGGCTTCAAGTGGGAGCGCGTGATGAACTTCGAGGACGGCGGCGTGGTGAC
CGTGACCCAGGACTCCTCCCTGCAGGACGGCGAGTTCATCTACAAGGTGAAGCTGCGCGGCACCAACTTC
CCCTCCGACGGCCCCGTAATGCAGAAGAAGACCATGGGCTGGGAGGCCTCCTCCGAGCGGATGTACCCCG
AGGACGGCGCCCTGAAGGGCGAGATCAAGCAGAGGCTGAAGCTGAAGGACGGCGGCCACTACGACGCTGA
GGTCAAGACCACCTACAAGGCCAAGAAGCCCGTGCAGCTGCCCGGCGCCTACAACGTCAACATCAAGTTG
GACATCACCTCCCACAACGAGGACTACACCATCGTGGAACAGTACGAACGCGCCGAGGGCCGCCACTCCA
CCGGCGGCATGGACGAGCTGTACAAGTAAGAATTCGTCGAGGGACCTAATAACTTCGTATAGCATACATT
ATACGAAGTTATACATGTTTAAGGGTTCCGGTTCCACTAGGTACAATTCGATATCAAGCTTATCGATAAT
CAACCTCTGGATTACAAAATTTGTGAAAGATTGACTGGTATTCTTAACTATGTTGCTCCTTTTACGCTAT
GTGGATACGCTGCTTTAATGCCTTTGTATCATGCTATTGCTTCCCGTATGGCTTTCATTTTCTCCTCCTT
GTATAAATCCTGGTTGCTGTCTCTTTATGAGGAGTTGTGGCCCGTTGTCAGGCAACGTGGCGTGGTGTGC
ACTGTGTTTGCTGACGCAACCCCCACTGGTTGGGGCATTGCCACCACCTGTCAGCTCCTTTCCGGGACTT
TCGCTTTCCCCCTCCCTATTGCCACGGCGGAACTCATCGCCGCCTGCCTTGCCCGCTGCTGGACAGGGGC
TCGGCTGTTGGGCACTGACAATTCCGTGGTGTTGTCGGGGAAATCATCGTCCTTTCCTTGGCTGCTCGCC
TGTGTTGCCACCTGGATTCTGCGCGGGACGTCCTTCTGCTACGTCCCTTCGGCCCTCAATCCAGCGGACC
TTCCTTCCCGCGGCCTGCTGCCGGCTCTGCGGCCTCTTCCGCGTCTTCGCCTTCGCCCTCAGACGAGTCG
GATCTCCCTTTGGGCCGCCTCCCCGCATCGATACCGTCGACCTCGATCGAGACCTAGAAAAACATGGAGC
AATCACAAGTAGCAATACAGCAGCTACCAATGCTGATTGTGCCTGGCTAGAAGCACAAGAGGAGGAGGAG
GTGGGTTTTCCAGTCACACCTCAGGTACCTTTAAGACCAATGACTTACAAGGCAGCTGTAGATCTTAGCC
ACTTTTTAAAAGAAAAGGGGGGACTGGAAGGGCTAATTCACTCCCAACGAAGACAAGATATCCTTGATCT
GTGGATCTACCACACACAAGGCTACTTCCCTGATTGGCAGAACTACACACCAGGGCCAGGGATCAGATAT
CCACTGACCTTTGGATGGTGCTACAAGCTAGTACCAGTTGAGCAAGAGAAGGTAGAAGAAGCCAATGAAG
GAGAGAACACCCGCTTGTTACACCCTGTGAGCCTGCATGGGATGGATGACCCGGAGAGAGAAGTATTAGA
GTGGAGGTTTGACAGCCGCCTAGCATTTCATCACATGGCCCGAGAGCTGCATCCGGACTGTACTGGGTCT
CTCTGGTTAGACCAGATCTGAGCCTGGGAGCTCTCTGGCTAACTAGGGAACCCACTGCTTAAGCCTCAAT
AAAGCTTGCCTTGAGTGCTTCAAGTAGTGTGTGCCCGTCTGTTGTGTGACTCTGGTAACTAGAGATCCCT
CAGACCCTTTTAGTCAGTGTGGAAAATCTCTAGCAGCATGTGAGCAAAAGGCCAGCAAAAGGCCAGGAAC
CGTAAAAAGGCCGCGTTGCTGGCGTTTTTCCATAGGCTCCGCCCCCCTGACGAGCATCACAAAAATCGAC
GCTCAAGTCAGAGGTGGCGAAACCCGACAGGACTATAAAGATACCAGGCGTTTCCCCCTGGAAGCTCCCT
CGTGCGCTCTCCTGTTCCGACCCTGCCGCTTACCGGATACCTGTCCGCCTTTCTCCCTTCGGGAAGCGTG
GCGCTTTCTCATAGCTCACGCTGTAGGTATCTCAGTTCGGTGTAGGTCGTTCGCTCCAAGCTGGGCTGTG
TGCACGAACCCCCCGTTCAGCCCGACCGCTGCGCCTTATCCGGTAACTATCGTCTTGAGTCCAACCCGGT
AAGACACGACTTATCGCCACTGGCAGCAGCCACTGGTAACAGGATTAGCAGAGCGAGGTATGTAGGCGGT
GCTACAGAGTTCTTGAAGTGGTGGCCTAACTACGGCTACACTAGAAGAACAGTATTTGGTATCTGCGCTC
TGCTGAAGCCAGTTACCTTCGGAAAAAGAGTTGGTAGCTCTTGATCCGGCAAACAAACCACCGCTGGTAG
CGGTGGTTTTTTTGTTTGCAAGCAGCAGATTACGCGCAGAAAAAAAGGATCTCAAGAAGATCCTTTGATC
TTTTCTACGGGGTCTGACGCTCAGTGGAACGAAAACTCACGTTAAGGGATTTTGGTCATGAGATTATCAA
AAAGGATCTTCACCTAGATCCTTTTAAATTAAAAATGAAGTTTTAAATCAATCTAAAGTATATATGAGTA
AACTTGGTCTGACAGTTACCAATGCTTAATCAGTGAGGCACCTATCTCAGCGATCTGTCTATTTCGTTCA
TCCATAGTTGCCTGACTCCCCGTCGTGTAGATAACTACGATACGGGAGGGCTTACCATCTGGCCCCAGTG
CTGCAATGATACCGCGAGACCCACGCTCACCGGCTCCAGATTTATCAGCAATAAACCAGCCAGCCGGAAG
GGCCGAGCGCAGAAGTGGTCCTGCAACTTTATCCGCCTCCATCCAGTCTATTAATTGTTGCCGGGAAGCT
AGAGTAAGTAGTTCGCCAGTTAATAGTTTGCGCAACGTTGTTGCCATTGCTACAGGCATCGTGGTGTCAC
GCTCGTCGTTTGGTATGGCTTCATTCAGCTCCGGTTCCCAACGATCAAGGCGAGTTACATGATCCCCCAT
GTTGTGCAAAAAAGCGGTTAGCTCCTTCGGTCCTCCGATCGTTGTCAGAAGTAAGTTGGCCGCAGTGTTA
TCACTCATGGTTATGGCAGCACTGCATAATTCTCTTACTGTCATGCCATCCGTAAGATGCTTTTCTGTGA
CTGGTGAGTACTCAACCAAGTCATTCTGAGAATAGTGTATGCGGCGACCGAGTTGCTCTTGCCCGGCGTC
AATACGGGATAATACCGCGCCACATAGCAGAACTTTAAAAGTGCTCATCATTGGAAAACGTTCTTCGGGG
CGAAAACTCTCAAGGATCTTACCGCTGTTGAGATCCAGTTCGATGTAACCCACTCGTGCACCCAACTGAT
CTTCAGCATCTTTTACTTTCACCAGCGTTTCTGGGTGAGCAAAAACAGGAAGGCAAAATGCCGCAAAAAA
GGGAATAAGGGCGACACGGAAATGTTGAATACTCATACTCTTCCTTTTTCAATATTATTGAAGCATTTAT
CAGGGTTATTGTCTCATGAGCGGATACATATTTGAATGTATTTAGAAAAATAAACAAATAGGGGTTCCGC
GCACATTTCCCCGAAAAGTGCCACCTGACGTCGACGGATCGGGAGATCTCCCGATCCCCTATGGTGCACT
CTCAGTACAATCTGCTCTGATGCCGCATAGTTAAGCCAGTATCTGCTCCCTGCTTGTGTGTTGGAGGTCG
CTGAGTAGTGCGCGAGCAAAATTTAAGCTACAACAAGGCAAGGCTTGACCGACAATTGCATGAAGAATCT
GCTTAGGGTTAGGCGTTTTGCGCTGCTTCGCGATGTACGGGCCAGATATACGCGTT
Features (pLannotate 1.2.2; 24 found; start..end, strand, type, name):
      1..380     +  enhancer       CMV enhancer: human cytomegalovirus immediate early enhancer
    381..580     +  promoter       CMV promoter: human cytomegalovirus (CMV) immediate early promoter
    598..778     +  LTR            5' LTR (truncated): truncated 5' long terminal repeat (LTR) from HIV-1
    825..950     +  misc_feature   HIV-1 Ψ: packaging signal of human immunodeficiency virus type 1
    934..1272    +  CDS            HIV-1 gag (fragment): gag protein from human immunodeficiency virus 1; gag
   1447..1680    +  misc_feature   RRE: The Rev response element (RRE) of HIV-1 allows for Rev-dependent mRNA export from the nucleus to the cytoplasm.
   2057..2157    +  CDS            Rev (fragment): human immunodeficiency virus 1 (HIV-1) Rev protein; rev; enhances nuclear export of unspliced and incompletely spliced viral mRNAs
   2207..2324    +  misc_feature   cPPT/CTS: central polypurine tract and central termination sequence of HIV-1
   2383..2580    +  promoter       U6 promoter (fragment): RNA polymerase III promoter for mouse U6 snRNA (Das et al., 1988)
   2577..2610    +  protein_bind   loxP: Cre-mediated recombination occurs in the 8-bp core sequence (GCATACAT). Cre recombinase
   2617..2695    +  promoter       U6 promoter (fragment): RNA polymerase III promoter for mouse U6 snRNA (Das et al., 1988)
   2827..3130    +  enhancer       CMV enhancer: human cytomegalovirus immediate early enhancer
   3131..3334    +  promoter       CMV promoter: human cytomegalovirus (CMV) immediate early promoter
   3379..4086    +  CDS            mCherry: mCherry is a basic (constitutively fluorescent) red fluorescent protein published in 2004, derived from Discosoma sp.. It is reported to be a very rapidly-maturing monomer with low acid sensitivity.
   4109..4142    +  protein_bind   loxP: Cre-mediated recombination occurs in the 8-bp core sequence (GCATACAT). Cre recombinase
   4175..4198    +  misc_feature   MCS (fragment): pBluescript multiple cloning site
   4198..4786    +  misc_feature   WPRE: woodchuck hepatitis virus posttranscriptional regulatory element
   4787..4806    +  misc_feature   MCS (fragment): pBluescript multiple cloning site
   4808..5308    +  CDS            nef (fragment): NEF_HV1LA - Experimental evidence at protein level: Swiss-Prot protein existence level 1. Extracellular Nef protein targets CD4(+) T-lymphocytes for apoptosis by interacting with CXCR4 surface receptors. From Human immunodeficiency virus type 1 group M subtype B (isolate Lai) (HIV-1).
   5315..5495    +  LTR            5' LTR (truncated): truncated 5' long terminal repeat (LTR) from HIV-1
   5557..6145    -  rep_origin     ori: high-copy-number ColE1/pMB1/pBR322/pUC origin of replication
   6316..7176    -  CDS            AmpR: β-lactamase; bla; confers resistance to ampicillin, carbenicillin, and related antibiotics
   7177..7281    -  promoter       AmpR promoter: bla
   7340..7392    -  misc_feature   bom (fragment): basis of mobility region from pBR322
