[The description below was written by a language model from this plasmid's Addgene catalogue record, the feature table of its GenBank file and pLannotate feature annotations shown in this document.]
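Description:
pSicoR-mCh-empty is an empty-backbone lentiviral RNAi vector built on pSicoR, intended for Cre-regulated expression of short hairpin RNAs in mammalian cells. It is an HIV-1-derived transfer plasmid. A CMV enhancer/promoter replaces the upstream part of the 5' LTR to drive genomic RNA transcription in packaging cells. This is followed by the Ψ packaging signal with a gag fragment, the Rev response element for Rev-dependent nuclear export, and the cPPT/CTS. A WPRE sits before the 3' end, where a nef fragment and a second truncated LTR are annotated. In bacteria the plasmid is maintained through a high-copy ColE1/pUC-type origin and selected with ampicillin via β-lactamase.

The payload region contains a mouse U6 RNA polymerase III promoter that is annotated in two fragments interrupted by a loxP site, meaning the site is embedded within the promoter. No insert is present. Hairpin oligonucleotides are cloned downstream of U6 between HpaI and XhoI sites, both of which are retained. Next comes an internal CMV enhancer/promoter driving mCherry, which marks transduced cells with red fluorescence, and then a second loxP site in the same orientation. Because the two loxP sites flank the distal part of U6, the shRNA cloning position and the CMV-mCherry cassette, Cre recombination excises all of these, switching off knockdown and removing the red signal at the same time. This lets loss of fluorescence report on reversal of silencing.

The full-sequence annotation (7,546 nt) is close to the listed backbone size of 7,558 bp. The two additional short GenBank records are partial reads covering only the CMV region and one loxP site.
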