Addgene plasmid #21907: pSicoR-mCh-empty
Purpose: (Empty Backbone) Cre-regulated lentiviral shRNA vector. Cre addition causes both mCherry and shRNA to be recombined out of the construct, turning OFF shRNA expression.
Depositing lab: Miguel Ramalho-Santos. Depositing organization: University of California, San Francisco (UCSF). Publication: Chd1 regulates open chromatin and pluripotency of embryonic stem cells. Gaspar-Maia A, Alajem A, Polesso F, Sridharan R, Mason MJ, Heidersbach A, Ramalho-Santos J, McManus MT, Plath K, Meshorer E, Ramalho-Santos M. Nature. 2009 Aug 13;460(7257):863-8. doi: 10.1038/nature08212. Epub 2009 Jul 8. PubMed 19587682.
Backbone
  Vector backbone: pSicoR
  Backbone size (bp): 7558
  Vector type: Mammalian Expression, Lentiviral, RNAi
Growth in bacteria
  Bacterial resistance: Ampicillin, 100 μg/mL
  Growth temperature: 37°C
  Growth strain: Stbl3
  Copy number: Unknown
Gene/Insert
  Gene/Insert name: None
  Cloning method: Restriction Enzyme; 5′ cloning site HpaI (not destroyed); 3′ cloning site XhoI (not destroyed)
  Sequencing primers: 5′ cacagacttgtgggagaagc; 3′ n/a
Terms and licenses: Academic/Nonprofit Terms; Industry Terms: Not Available to Industry
How to cite: pSicoR-mCh-empty was a gift from Miguel Ramalho-Santos (Addgene plasmid # 21907 ; http://n2t.net/addgene:21907 ; RRID:Addgene_21907)
