LOCUS       Exported 513 bp ds-DNA linear SYN 18-MAY-2021
DEFINITION  synthetic linear DNA
ACCESSION   .
VERSION     .
KEYWORDS    pSicoR-mCh-empty
SOURCE      synthetic DNA construct
  ORGANISM  synthetic DNA construct
REFERENCE   1 (bases 1 to 513)
  AUTHORS   Gaspar-Maia A, Alajem A, Polesso F, Sridharan R, Mason MJ,
            Heidersbach A, Ramalho-Santos J, McManus MT, Plath K, Meshorer E,
            Ramalho-Santos M
  TITLE     Chd1 regulates open chromatin and pluripotency of embryonic stem
            cells.
  JOURNAL   Nature. 2009 Jul 8. ():.
  PUBMED    19587682
REFERENCE   2 (bases 1 to 513)
  AUTHORS   .
  TITLE     Direct Submission
  JOURNAL   Exported May 18, 2021 from SnapGene Server 1.1.58
            http://www.snapgene.com
FEATURES             Location/Qualifiers
     source          1..513
                     /organism="synthetic DNA construct"
                     /mol_type="other DNA"
     protein_bind    107..140
                     /label=loxP
                     /bound_moiety="Cre recombinase"
                     /note="Cre-mediated recombination occurs in the 8-bp core
                     sequence (GCATACAT)."
ORIGIN
        1 gcatataata tttcctagta actatagagg cttaatgtgc gataaaagac agataatctg
       61 ttctttttaa tactagctac attttacatg ataggcttgg atttctataa cttcgtatag
      121 catacattat acgaagttat acatgtcaca aaaggaaact caccctaact gtaaagtaat
      181 tgtgtgtttt gagactataa atatcccttg gagaaaagcc ttgttaacgc gcggtgaccc
      241 tcgagtacta ggatccatta ggcggccgcg tggataaccg tattaccgcc atgcattagt
      301 tattaatagt aatcaattac ggggtcatta gttcatagcc catatatgga gttccgcgtt
      361 acataactta cggtaaatgg cccgcctggc tgaccgccca acgacccccg cccattgacg
      421 tcaataatga cgtatgttcc catagtaacg ccaataggga ctttccattg acgtcaatgg
      481 gtggagtatt tacggtaaac tgcccacttg gca
//
