LOCUS       Exported 795 bp ds-DNA linear SYN 18-MAY-2021
DEFINITION  synthetic linear DNA
ACCESSION   .
VERSION     .
KEYWORDS    pSicoR-mCh-empty
SOURCE      synthetic DNA construct
  ORGANISM  synthetic DNA construct
REFERENCE   1 (bases 1 to 795)
  AUTHORS   Gaspar-Maia A, Alajem A, Polesso F, Sridharan R, Mason MJ,
            Heidersbach A, Ramalho-Santos J, McManus MT, Plath K, Meshorer E,
            Ramalho-Santos M
  TITLE     Chd1 regulates open chromatin and pluripotency of embryonic stem
            cells.
  JOURNAL   Nature. 2009 Jul 8. ():.
  PUBMED    19587682
REFERENCE   2 (bases 1 to 795)
  AUTHORS   .
  TITLE     Direct Submission
  JOURNAL   Exported May 18, 2021 from SnapGene Server 1.1.58
            http://www.snapgene.com
FEATURES             Location/Qualifiers
     source          1..795
                     /organism="synthetic DNA construct"
                     /mol_type="other DNA"
     regulatory      113..122
                     /regulatory_class="other"
                     /note="vertebrate consensus sequence for strong initiation
                     of translation (Kozak, 1987)"
     promoter        complement(161..364)
                     /label=CMV promoter
                     /note="human cytomegalovirus (CMV) immediate early
                     promoter"
     primer_bind     complement(190..210)
                     /label=CMV-F
                     /note="Human CMV immediate early promoter, forward primer"
     enhancer        365..668
                     /label=CMV enhancer
                     /note="human cytomegalovirus immediate early enhancer"
ORIGIN
        1 gccctcgccc tcgatctcga actcgtggcc gttcacggag ccctccatgn tgcaccttga
       61 agcgcatgaa ctccttgatg atggccatgn ttatcctcct cgcccttgct caccatggtg
      121 gcgaccggta gcgctagcgg atctgacggt tcactaaacc agctctgctt atatagacct
      181 cccaccgtac acgcctaccg cccatttgcg tcaatggggc ggagttgtta cgacattttg
      241 gaaagtcccg ttgattttgg tgccaaaaca aactcccatt gacgtcaatg gggtggagac
      301 ttggaaatcc ccgtgagtca aaccgctatc cacgcccatt gatgtactgc caaaaccgca
      361 tcaccatggt aatagcgatg actaatacgt agatgtactg ccaagtagga aagtcccata
      421 aggtcatgta ctgggcataa tgccaggcgg gccatttacc gtcattgacg tcaatagggg
      481 gcgtacttgg catatgatac acttgatgta ctgccaagtg ggcagtttac cgtaaatact
      541 ccacccattg acgtcaatgg aaagtcccta ttggcgttac tatgggaaca tacgtcatta
      601 ttgacgtcaa tgggcggggg tcgttgggcg gtcagccagg cgggccattt accgtaagtt
      661 atgtaacgcg gaactccata tatgggctat gaactaatga ccccgtaatt gattactatt
      721 aataactaat gcatggcggt aatacggtta tccacgcggc cgcctatgga tcctagtact
      781 cgaggtcacg cgcgt
//
